>Addgene plasmid #133492 | pAV0517 | addgene full sequence | sequence record 263780 | Addgene NGS Result
TCGCGCGTTTCGGTGATGACGGTGAAAACCTCTGACACATGCAGCTCCCGGAGACGGTCACAGCTTGTCT
GTAAGCGGATGCCGGGAGCAGACAAGCCCGTCAGGGCGCGTCAGCGGGTGTTGGCGGGTGTCGGGGCTGG
CTTAACTATGCGGCATCAGAGCAGATTGTACTGAGAGTGCACCATAACCGGGATGGAACGATTGAATACT
GTGCTACTCTTTATGTAATATAACGAATTCAACTGTTCAACGTATGTGACTGCTCTCTGCTTCTCGGTAT
ATATTTACTTGAAGGAATTAATTTTTCTTTGCCAATGGTCTCTTTTACCAATTGCAGTCTGGCTTAAAGC
AATGAGGTTGTAATTAAATGGCTTGAGACCTAGAACAAACACCTTTTACAATCCTTGTTTACTGGTTTTG
ATAGTAAATTCGGTTCGCTTGTGGTGTACATTATATTTTTTAGGCTAGTCGTGATTTTTTGATAATATCA
ATATTCTTAGATTTGAGACATTCATGCTTTTTAATTTGATCAATCGTTTGTATCTTCATTAATTAGTAGG
TGGTTTGATAGAACATTTAGTTGCTTGTTTGACTACAAATATCTGCAGAATGGATTCGGTTAATAAAAAA
AATGTTTGAGGAATTAATTTTCGCTTTGGAGTGGAGGCCTCAATTCGATGTTGCAGATTTTACAAGTTTT
TAAAATGTATTTCATTATTACTTTTTATATGCCTAATAAAAAAGCCATAGTTTAATCTATAGATAACTTT
TTTTCCAGTGCACTAACGGACGTTACATTCCCATACAAAACTGCGTAGTTAAAGCTAAGGAAAAGTTAAT
ATCATGTTAATTAAATACGCTATTTACAATAAGACATTGAACTCATTTATATCGTTGAATATGAATAACC
AATTTCAGCGAATTTTTAACAAACATCGTTCACCTCGTTTAAGGATATCTTGTGTATGGGGTGTTGACTT
GCTTTATCGAATAATTACCGTACCTGTAATTGGCTTGCTGGATATAGCGGTAGTCTAATATCTAGCAAAA
ATCTTTTGGGTGAAAAGGCTTGCAATTTCACGACACCGAACTATTTGTCATTTTTTAATAAGGAAGTTTT
CCATAAATTCCTGTAATTCTCGGTTGATCTAATTGAAAAGAGTAGTTTTGCATCACGATGAGGAGGGCTT
TTGTAGAAAGAAATACGAACGAAACGAAAATCAGCGTTGCCATCGCTTTGGACAAAGCTCCCTTACCTGA
AGAGTCGAATTTTATTGATGAACTTATAACTTCCAAGCATGCAAACCAAAAGGGAGAACAAGTAATCCAA
GTAGACACGGGAATTGGATTCTTGGATCACATGTATCATGCACTGGCTAAACATGCAGGCTGGAGCTTAC
GACTTTACTCAAGAGGTGATTTAATCATCGATGATCATCACACTGCAGAAGATACTGCTATTGCACTTGG
TATTGCATTCAAGCAGGCTATGGGTAACTTTGCCGGCGTTAAAAGATTTGGACATGCTTATTGTCCACTT
GACGAAGCTCTTTCTAGAAGCGTAGTTGACTTGTCGGGACGGCCCTATGCTGTTATCGATTTGGGATTAA
AGCGTGAAAAGGTTGGGGAATTGTCCTGTGAAATGATCCCTCACTTACTATATTCCTTTTCGGTAGCAGC
TGGAATTACTTTGCATGTTACCTGCTTATATGGTAGTAATGACCATCATCGTGCTGAAAGCGCTTTTAAA
TCTCTGGCTGTTGCCATGCGCGCGGCTACTAGTCTTACTGGAAGTTCTGAAGTCCCAAGCACGAAGGGAG
TGTTGTAAAGATGAATTGGATTATGTCAGGAAAAGAACGACAATTTTGCATCCAAATTGTCTAAATTTTA
GAGTTGCTTGAAAACAATAGAACCTTACTTGCTTTATAATTACGTTAATTAGAAGCGTTATCTCGTGAAG
GAATATAGTACGTAGCCGTATAAATTGAATTGAATGTTCAGCTTATAGAATAGAGACACTTTGCTGTTCA
ATGCGTCGTCACTTACCATACTCACTTTATTATACGACTTTAAGTATAAACTCCGCGGTTATGGTAAAAT
TAATGATGCACAAACGTCCGATTCCATATGGGTACACTACAATTAAATACTTTTAAGTAACGCTGATTTC
TTATTTTTTATCCTTGGTGTATTTATTGTTTATACCGCTAGGGCGGTGTGAAATACCGCACAGATGCGTA
AGGAGAAAATACCGCATCAGGAAATTGTAAGCGTTAATATTTTGTTAAAATTCGCGTTAAATTTTTGTTA
AATCAGCTCATTTTTTAACCAATAGGCCGAAATCGGCAAAATCCCTTATAAATCAAAAGAATAGACCGAG
ATAGGGT
[37 nt withheld, positions 2388-2424]
AAAGAACGTGGACTCCAACGTCAAAGG
[49 nt withheld, positions 2452-2500]
T
[91 nt withheld, positions 2502-2592]
G
[124 nt withheld, positions 2594-2717]
CCATTCGCCATTCAGGCTGCGCAACTGTTGGGAAGGGCGATCGGTGCGGGCCTCTTCGCTATTACGCCAG
CTGGCGAAAGGGGGATGTGCTGCAAGGCGATTAAGTTGGGTAACGCCAGGGTTTTCCCAGTCACGACGTT
GTAAAACGACGGCCAGTGAGCGCGCGTAATACGACTCACTATAGGGCGAATTGGGTACCGGGCCCCCCCT
CGAGGTCGACGGTATCGATAAGCTTGATATCGAATTCCTGCAGAAGCATGCACGCTGCTCACTTACAAGA
TAACCTTTTGTTGAAAAGGAAGATTTATTAACTATATATGATTGAAGATTTTTTCTTTTCAAAGGATATA
TAAGTTCTGCAAAGTTTCCTAAAAAAATCTTTCTTTTTTGTTTCTTACACCTTTTGACATTTATATTGGA
GCCTAACGTTTTGCCGCTTTGATATCATTTATCCGTTGATTTTAGAAAAAAAAGTTAGGAAGAGTTGTTA
CCGATTTTTTCCTTCTTTTTATGCCAATATTCACTTCATCAGATTTAATTTGGCTACTTTTTTTTTCGTA
ACCTACTATAGTTATCTCATTATAGAATGAAATGAAACTCTATTATTATGTAGTTAAAATCAATGATAAG
CACTGTATTAAAGTTTAAGAGAAAATCGCGAATTCCTTTTGATGTCCTTTTCTCAAAGGATACAAACACG
ATTTATAACACCTTTGCTTCAGACGTTTGATTGATATGCCTATTGTGATATACGAAACATCAGCATCAGG
TTATAGCCGTGCAACATTTTCTGATAAATGATGAGGAAAACAGATGCTATTGTCTTGCTCATGTTGGTTC
TCTGGGTTGAGATAATGAACATATTGGTATATAAAACTTGCACACGGATCAACGAGAATTGCTTACTTTT
ATTGCTCTTACATTTTATTGCTTTTATTTTATATAACATTGATTGCTCTCTTCTTTTCTTGTACTAAAAG
AAATACAAACATACAAATATGGCTTACATGTTTTACTTCGCAGAATTATAATTAATTAAATACCCAAGTT
ATTCGTTAGCATGGTTGAGTATATTGTTTAATAATAGCGCTATTTAAGTCGTAACTTTATAGGATAAGTA
TTACCAGTACTAATACGTGTAAGAAGTTACCTAGTGCTATTGTTAACAAAATATAAGCTCGTTAATGTGA
GTAACTTGTTTTATTTTCTACTTGAAATTTTTAACAAACAAACCAGTTAAAAAAAATTGATCTGGATCAA
TACTCCAGCTATTTGGAAAGAATTGACTTACGCGTAAATGTGTACGCGTTAATGTTTACTGATTTCGTTT
TCGGGTTTAGAGAAGTAAAGGATGGAATTAGATTACAGGAAAGAGTATTTTTATAAATTATATATAAAGG
AAGATATGACTAACGGCTAGTGTACCAATTCCATAATATACCGAGTGCAATTCAAACCAAACTCTCGTAT
ATAGGCTGCGATTTATAAAGTAAAACTTCAGCGCATCAGCACAATTGTTCACGAGTACAAAATCTAAAAA
GAAATTTTCTTTGCAATGCGCTCATCAATTAATATAAACGACCGCGATATATGAAGTCAAACAGTCGTTA
AACACCAAAATTTCTTTACGTATTTACTTCGCAGATTACCCATCAAAAAGATATTCTATGGATTTATTAA
AGATAAAGAATTCGCTTTTGATGCCTCAAATTGGAATACTATGCTTTAGATAATCAAATGGGCTGAACTC
TTTGACCGACCGAAAATGGATCTCTATGCTGAGGCTTCTCACGGTAGGTATATAAAGAGCCTACTGCCCT
TCTTCAATATGCCAAATAAATACAAACAAGGTTCTATACTCAACAGTAATTTTTCTTACTCATTTAATTA
CGAACCTTGCTCTGTTTTCGCAAGTTGTTTTCAAGTTTTCAAGCTTCGCGCGGGATATCTGGCGAGCGAT
CAAAGGTGTTTCCAATAGCTTTAACCTTTTCGTTTCCTGTCCTGTATTTTTAAATAATACATTTTCCGTG
TCTATTACTTTTATTTTGGAACAATATTGAAGTTCAAATTGTACACGACTTTGGCAATCTTAGGAAAATC
TTGGCATATACAATTCCAATTTTTGCTCTATCCAAATATCAAGACTACCATCATCACTGAATTTATACTC
TTTTGTTTGCGCATCGTCTTTCGGCTTTCTTTTTCACCTTCTTTAATATTTTGAAATTCTATATAGGTCT
TTGTGTACCATTTAATTTTTGTATCTTACTTTCTTTTATATCATATTTATTAGTTACTTATACGTTGAGT
TTACCGTCGACTCTAGAGGATCCATGAGTAAAGGAGAAGAACTTTTCACTGGAGTTGTCCCAATTCTTGT
TGAATTAGATGGTGATGTTAATGGGCACAAATTTTCTGTCAGTGGAGAGGGTGAAGGTGATGCAACATAC
GGAAAACTTACCCTTAAATTTATTTGCACTACTGGAAAACTACCTGTTCCATGGCCAACACTTGTCACTA
CTTTCACTTATGGTGTTCAATGCTTTTCAAGATACCCAGATCATATGAAACGGCATGACTTTTTCAAGAG
TGCCATGCCCGAAGGTTATGTACAGGAAAGAACTATATTTTTCAAAGATGACGGGAACTACAAGACACGT
GCTGAAGTCAAGTTTGAAGGTGATACCCTTGTTAATAGAATCGAGTTAAAAGGTATTGATTTTAAAGAAG
ATGGAAACATTCTTGGACACAAATTGGAATACAACTATAACTCACACAATGTATACATCATGGCAGACAA
ACAAAAGAATGGAATCAAAGTTAACTTCAAAATTAGACACAACATTGAAGATGGAAGCGTTCAACTAGCA
GACCATTATCAACAAAATACTCCAATTGGCGATGGCCCTGTCCTTTTACCAGACAACCATTACCTGTCCA
CACAATCTGCCCTTTCGAAAGATCCCAACGAAAAGAGAGACCACATGGTCCTTCTTGAGTTTGTAACAGC
TGCTGGGATTACACATGGCATGGATGAACTATACAAACCCGGGTAAAAGGAATGTCTCCCTTGCCAGTAC
TGCTAGGGTTTTTCTTTCAAACTATGGAAGCCCATTCAAGCTGCATATTACGATTTTGTTTTTCGCTTTT
AGAAAGTGGTTTAGATGAGATAATAGAAAAATTCTTGATCTCCGACAACGAGTACTTTTATTTTTTTTGC
TAATCACTTTACTCAATATTAGCTCGAAATCGTAGAAACGTAGACGGGTGCGGGATACCGAGTGGTGTAG
TTAAGAATTTTTATAAACCACGTGGCCCAAAAATATGAACCCAAAACGTTTATACATGAGTATACTTTAA
GAAGGCTATACCCCTTCGTGTTAGATGTAGTTTTAGCTACCCAACCCGAGTCTATGAGCTTGACTTCAGA
TGTAGAAGGCATTAAATCGTTTTGAATATTAATTAAAAAACGATGAAAATTAAATATTTAAAAGCAATCA
TACGCTGAAAATTTAGTGCTGTGGCTAATCCTTCAACATGGAAATGCCATAAAAGTGACTTTGACAAAAA
AAAAAGTATATACAGGTAGTAAACTCATCTACTTCATTGACTTTGTTTACAGCATGTGGAAGGAGGAATA
TTTATTGCTAAATCGTAGTTTAACATTCAATAAGTAATACTATTGAAATTCGACAAGATTGGCCGCATGG
ATGAAAAAGAGGCATTTTGCTTTGGGAGAATTAGTCCAAATTAGAACTGAAAAAAAAAACTTTACGAGGC
AAAAATGTCGGATTGAGATCGTAAAAGTTCGCTCGTCGTCTTTTGCTTTGTGATTGTTTTCATGGATACA
TCTTGCTGGATATTTAAATTTTAGTACTATGTATAAGATATTCTATAAATGTTTTATCACCCAAACCTGT
TAGCGCCTTCTTAATTCTATTCAATCTGGCTTTTGCTCTGAGACTACTTCTTGGACTTTCACTACTTGTT
AGTTATACGGAATTTGTGTAATTAGAAGTGAAATAATCCTTTCTATTAGTAATGCGAGCTCCAGCTTTTG
TTCCCTTTAGTGAGGGTTAATTGCGCGCTTGGCGTAATCATGGTCATAGCTGTTTCCTGTGTGAAATTGT
TATCCGCTCACAATTCCACACAACATACGAGCCGGAAGCATAAAGTGTAAAGCCTGGGGTGCCTAATGAG
TGAGCTAACTCACATTAATTGCGTTGCGCTCACTGCCCGCTTTCCAGTCGGGAAACCTGTCGTGCCAGCT
GCATTAATGAATCGGCCAACGCGCGGGGAGAGGCGGTTTGCGTATTGGGCGCTCTTCCGCTTCCTCGCTC
ACTGACTCGCTGCGCTCGGTCGTTCGGCTGCGGCGAGCGGTATCAGCTCACTCAAAGGCGGTAATACGGT
TATCCACAGAATCAGGGGATAACGCAGGAAAGAACATGTGAGCAAAAGGCCAGCAAAAGGCCAGGAACCG
TAAAAAGGCCGCGTTGCTGGCGTTTTTCCATAGGCTCCGCCCCCCTGACGAGCATCACAAAAATCGACGC
TCAAGTCAGAGGTGGCGAAACCCGACAGGACTATAAAGATACCAGGCGTTTCCCCCTGGAAGCTCCCTCG
TGCGCTCTCCTGTTCCGACCCTGCCGCTTACCGGATACCTGTCCGCCTTTCTCCCTTCGGGAAGCGTGGC
GCTTTCTCATAGCTCACGCTGTAGGTATCTCAGTTCGGTGTAGGTCGTTCGCTCCAAGCTGGGCTGTGTG
CACGAACCCCCCGTTCAGCCCGACCGCTGCGCCTTATCCGGTAACTATCGTCTTGAGTCCAACCCGGTAA
GACACGACTTATCGCCACTGGCAGCAGCCACTGGTAACAGGATTAGCAGAGCGAGGTATGTAGGCGGTGC
TACAGAGTTCTTGAAGTGGTGGCCTAACTACGGCTACACTAGAAGAACAGTATTTGGTATCTGCGCTCTG
CTGAAGCCAGTTACCTTCGGAAAAAGAGTTGGTAGCTCTTGATCCGGCAAACAAACCACCGCTGGTAGCG
GTGGTTTTTTTGTTTGCAAGCAGCAGATTACGCGCAGAAAAAAAGGATCTCAAGAAGATCCTTTGATCTT
TTCTACGGGGTCTGACGCTCAGTGGAACGAAAACTCACGTTAAGGGATTTTGGTCATGAGATTATCAAAA
AGGATCTTCACCTAGATCCTTTTAAATTAAAAATGAAGTTTTAAATCAATCTAAAGTATATATGAGTAAA
CTTGGTCTGACAGTTACCAATGCTTAATCAGTGAGGCACCTATCTCAGCGATCTGTCTATTTCGTTCATC
CATAGTTGCCTGACTCCCCGTCGTGTAGATAACTACGATACGGGAGGGCTTACCATCTGGCCCCAGTGCT
GCAATGATACCGCGAGACCCACGCTCACCGGCTCCAGATTTATCAGCAATAAACCAGCCAGCCGGAAGGG
CCGAGCGCAGAAGTGGTCCTGCAACTTTATCCGCCTCCATCCAGTCTATTAATTGTTGCCGGGAAGCTAG
AGTAAGTAGTTCGCCAGTTAATAGTTTGCGCAACGTTGTTGCCATTGCTACAGGCATCGTGGTGTCACGC
TCGTCGTTTGGTATGGCTTCATTCAGCTCCGGTTCCCAACGATCAAGGCGAGTTACATGATCCCCCATGT
TGTGCAAAAAAGCGGTTAGCTCCTTCGGTCCTCCGATCGTTGTCAGAAGTAAGTTGGCCGCAGTGTTATC
ACTCATGGTTATGGCAGCACTGCATAATTCTCTTACTGTCATGCCATCCGTAAGATGCTTTTCTGTGACT
GGTGAGTACTCAACCAAGTCATTCTGAGAATAGTGTATGCGGCGACCGAGTTGCTCTTGCCCGGCGTCAA
TACGGGATAATACCGCGCCACATAGCAGAACTTTAAAAGTGCTCATCATTGGAAAACGTTCTTCGGGGCG
AAAACTCTCAAGGATCTTACCGCTGTTGAGATCCAGTTCGATGTAACCCACTCGTGCACCCAACTGATCT
TCAGCATCTTTTACTTTCACCAGCGTTTCTGGGTGAGCAAAAACAGGAAGGCAAAATGCCGCAAAAAAGG
GAATAAGGGCGACACGGAAATGTTGAATACTCATACTCTTCCTTTTTCAATATTATTGAAGCATTTATCA
GGGTTATTGTCTCATGAGCGGATACATATTTGAATGTATTTAGAAAAATAAACAAATAGGGGTTCCGCGC
ACATTTCCCCGAAAAGTGCCACCTGACGTCTAAGAAACCATTATTATCATGACATTAACCTATAAAAATA
GGCGTATCACGAGGCCCTTTCGTC
Features (pLannotate 1.2.2; 19 found; start..end, strand, type, name):
    137..186     +  misc_feature   bom (fragment): basis of mobility region from pBR322
    310..452     +  ncRNA          S pombe snR5: Accession: RF01435 - small nucleolar RNA snR5
   1178..1825    +  CDS            his5: HIS7_SCHPO - Experimental evidence at protein level: Swiss-Prot protein existence level 1. From Schizosaccharomyces pombe (strain 972 / ATCC 24843) (Fission yeast).
   2213..2261    +  misc_feature   bom (fragment): basis of mobility region from pBR322
   2289..2717    -  rep_origin     f1 ori (sequence partly withheld): f1 bacteriophage origin of replication; arrow indicates direction of (+) strand synthesis
   2721..2876    -  CDS            lacZα (fragment): LacZα fragment of β-galactosidase; lacZ fragment
   2884..2902    +  promoter       T7 promoter: promoter for bacteriophage T7 RNA polymerase
   2911..2970    -  misc_feature   MCS (fragment): pBluescript multiple cloning site
   5033..5050    -  misc_feature   MCS (fragment): pUC18/19 multiple cloning site
   5051..5764    +  CDS            GFP (S65T): GFP (S65T) is a basic (constitutively fluorescent) green fluorescent protein published in 1995, derived from Aequorea victoria.
   6781..6799    -  promoter       T3 promoter: promoter for bacteriophage T3 RNA polymerase
   6844..6860    -  protein_bind   lac operator: The lac repressor binds to the lac operator to inhibit transcription in E. coli. This inhibition can be relieved by adding lactose or isopropyl-β-D-thiogalactopyranoside (IPTG). lac repressor encoded by lacI
   6868..6898    -  promoter       lac promoter: promoter for the E. coli lac operon
   6913..6934    -  protein_bind   CAP binding site: CAP binding activates transcription in the presence of cAMP. E. coli catabolite activator protein
   6947..7039    -  CDS            lacI (fragment): lac repressor; lacI; The lac repressor binds to the lac operator to inhibit transcription in E. coli. This inhibition can be relieved by adding lactose or isopropyl-β-D-thiogalactopyranoside (IPTG).
   7222..7810    -  rep_origin     ori: high-copy-number ColE1/pMB1/pBR322/pUC origin of replication
   7981..8841    -  CDS            AmpR: β-lactamase; bla; confers resistance to ampicillin, carbenicillin, and related antibiotics
   8842..8946    -  promoter       AmpR promoter: bla
   9041..35      +  CDS            rop (fragment) (across the origin): Rop protein, which maintains plasmids at low copy number; rop
