[The description below was written by a language model from this plasmid's Addgene catalogue record and pLannotate feature annotations shown in this document.]
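Description:
pAV0517 is a yeast expression plasmid of about 9 kb for Schizosaccharomyces pombe. It is built on the pHis5StuI (pAV0413) backbone, which belongs to a toolbox of stable integration vectors for fission yeast. In E. coli it is maintained as a high-copy plasmid through a ColE1/pUC-type origin and selected with ampicillin via the β-lactamase gene and its promoter. The feature table also shows pBluescript-style remnants (f1 ori, lacZα fragment, lac promoter/operator, T7 and T3 promoters, MCS fragments) and short bom and rop fragments that are vestiges of earlier cloning vectors. No yeast replication origin is annotated, which fits an integrating design. The backbone carries S. pombe his5 sequence along with a neighbouring snoRNA (snR5) annotation, indicating genomic his5-locus DNA. The "StuI" in the backbone name suggests linearisation at that site to target integration at his5, although the record does not spell out the integration or selection scheme.

The payload, as named in the catalogue, is a map3 promoter driving GFP, followed by an nmt terminator. The annotation software identified only the reporter, a GFP (S65T) coding sequence. The unannotated stretches on either side of it presumably contain the map3 promoter and the nmt terminator, but these are not marked in the table. No localisation signals or fusion partners are recorded, consistent with the stated nucleo-cytoplasmic distribution of the fluorescent protein.

The stated purpose is expression of GFP in P-cells, meaning cells of the h+ (P) mating type. The construct therefore provides a stably integrated, cell-type-specific fluorescent marker for telling P-cells from M-cells in fission yeast mating and cell-fusion studies.
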