Addgene plasmid #133492: pAV0517
Purpose: Expression of nucleo-cytoplasmic GFP in P-cells
Depositing lab: Sophie Martin. Depositing organization: Universite de Lausanne (UNIL). Publication: A toolbox of stable integration vectors in the fission yeast Schizosaccharomyces pombe. Vjestica A, Marek M, Nkosi PJ, Merlini L, Liu G, Berard M, Billault-Chaumartin I, Martin SG. J Cell Sci. 2020 Jan 8;133(1). pii: jcs.240754. doi: 10.1242/jcs.240754. PubMed 31801797.
Backbone
  Vector backbone: pHis5StuI(pAV0413)
  Vector type: Yeast Expression
Growth in bacteria
  Bacterial resistance: Ampicillin, 100 μg/mL
  Growth temperature: 37°C
  Growth strain: DH5alpha
  Copy number: High Copy
Gene/Insert
  Gene/Insert name: pHis5(StuI)-p(map3)-GFP-terminator(nmt)
  Species: S. pombe (fission yeast)
  Cloning method: Unknown
Terms and licenses: Academic/Nonprofit Terms; Industry Terms: Not Available to Industry
Depositor comments: Please see the Resource Information section for an annotated Genbank file.
How to cite: pAV0517 was a gift from Sophie Martin (Addgene plasmid # 133492 ; http://n2t.net/addgene:133492 ; RRID:Addgene_133492)
